Addgene plasmid #222593: pSF18
Purpose: BB2 ZWF1 tet-on overexpression cassette
Depositing lab: Matthias Steiger. Depositing organization: Technische Universitaet Wien. Publication: Regulation of the Glucose-6-phosphate dehydrogenase encoding gene gsdA and its impact on growth and citric acid production in Aspergillus niger. Matthias Steiger. PLOS One 10.1371/journal.pone.0321363.
Backbone
  Vector backbone: BB2_L_AB_syn_BbsI
  Backbone manufacturer: Michael Sauer (Sarkari et al. 2017) Addgene #89917
  Total vector size (bp): 6746
  Vector type: Bacterial Expression
Growth in bacteria
  Bacterial resistance: Ampicillin, 100 μg/mL
  Growth temperature: 37°C
  Growth strain: DH5alpha
  Copy number: Unknown
Gene/Insert
  Gene/Insert name: ZWF1
  Species: Pichia Pastoris
  Insert size (bp): 1516
  Mutation: Internal BsaI and BpiI sites removed from insert
  Promoter: tet-on
  Cloning method: Golden Gate
  Sequencing primers: 5′ CATTAATGCAGCTGGCAC; 3′ GGTTATTGTCTCATGAGCGG
Terms and licenses: Academic/Nonprofit Terms; Industry Terms: Not Available to Industry
How to cite: pSF18 was a gift from Matthias Steiger (Addgene plasmid # 222593 ; http://n2t.net/addgene:222593 ; RRID:Addgene_222593)
