[The description below was written by a language model from this plasmid's Addgene catalogue record and pLannotate feature annotations shown in this document.]
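Description:
pSF18 is a 6,746 bp Golden Gate assembly plasmid built on the BB2_L_AB_syn_BbsI backbone, a level-2 ("BB2") vector from a modular cloning system. It is catalogued as a bacterial expression vector, but in practice E. coli serves only as the propagation host. The plasmid replicates from a high-copy ColE1/pUC-type origin and is selected with ampicillin through the bla (AmpR) gene and its own promoter. Short annotated fragments of an RSF origin, lacI and the f1 origin appear to be backbone remnants rather than functional elements. No fungal selection marker is annotated in the feature table.

The payload is a self-contained tet-on overexpression cassette made from filamentous-fungus regulatory parts. A fragment of the Aspergillus nidulans gpdA promoter, with its intron, constitutively drives the reverse tetracycline transactivator rtTA-Advanced. Downstream lies a tetracycline response element carrying seven tetO copies, followed by a second gpdA intron segment, the ZWF1 coding sequence and the A. nidulans trpC terminator. In the presence of tetracycline or doxycycline, rtTA binds the response element and activates ZWF1 transcription, giving inducer-dependent expression. ZWF1 encodes glucose-6-phosphate dehydrogenase, the rate-limiting enzyme of the oxidative pentose phosphate pathway and a major source of NADPH. The record gives Pichia pastoris as the source species, so the feature table's match to the Saccharomyces cerevisiae protein reflects homology. Internal BsaI and BpiI sites were removed from the insert to make it compatible with Golden Gate cloning.

The associated study concerns regulation of the glucose-6-phosphate dehydrogenase gene gsdA in Aspergillus niger and its effect on growth and citric acid production. This suggests the cassette is meant for inducible expression of a heterologous G6PDH in that fungus.
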