Features (pLannotate 1.2.2; 13 found; start..end, strand, type, name):
      1..83      +  rep_origin     RSF ori (fragment): Plasmids containing the RSF 1030 origin of replication can be propagated in E. coli cells that contain additional plasmids with compatible origins.
     85..177     +  CDS            lacI (fragment): lac repressor; lacI; The lac repressor binds to the lac operator to inhibit transcription in E. coli. This inhibition can be relieved by adding lactose or isopropyl-β-D-thiogalactopyranoside (IPTG).
    256..763     +  promoter       gpdA promoter (fragment): gpdA; promoter from the Aspergillus nidulans glyceraldehyde-3-phosphate dehydrogenase gene (Punt et al., 1990)
    812..927     +  intron         gpdA intron: gpdA; intron from the Aspergillus nidulans glyceraldehyde-3-phosphate dehydrogenase gene (Punt et al., 1990)
    945..1691    +  CDS            rtTA-Advanced: improved tetracycline-controlled transactivator In the Tet-On® system, rtTA-Advanced binds to the Tet-responsive element and stimulates transcription only in the presence of tetracycline or doxycycline.
   2039..2309    +  protein_bind   tetracycline response element: contains seven copies of the tetracycline operator tetO tetracycline repressor TetR
   2379..2494    +  intron         gpdA intron: gpdA; intron from the Aspergillus nidulans glyceraldehyde-3-phosphate dehydrogenase gene (Punt et al., 1990)
   2532..4010    +  CDS            ZWF1: G6PD_YEAST - Also known as MET19. Experimental evidence at protein level: Swiss-Prot protein existence level 1. Catalyzes the rate-limiting step of the oxidative pentose- phosphate pathway, which represents a route for the dissimilation of carbohydrates besides glycolysis. The main function of this enzyme is to provide reducing power (NADPH) and pentose phosphates for fatty acid and nucleic acid synthesis (By similarity). From Saccharomyces cerevisiae (strain ATCC 204508 / S288c) (Baker's yeast).
   4033..4806    +  terminator     trpC terminator: trpC; transcription terminator from the Aspergillus nidulans trpC gene (Punt et al., 1987)
   4826..4842    -  rep_origin     f1 ori (fragment): f1 bacteriophage origin of replication; arrow indicates direction of (+) strand synthesis
   4869..4973    +  promoter       AmpR promoter: bla
   4974..5834    +  CDS            AmpR: β-lactamase; bla; confers resistance to ampicillin, carbenicillin, and related antibiotics
   6060..6648    +  rep_origin     ori: high-copy-number ColE1/pMB1/pBR322/pUC origin of replication
>Addgene plasmid #222593 | pSF18 | addgene full sequence | sequence record 443809 | Addgene NGS Result
TATTACCGCCTTTGAGTGAGCTGATACCGCTCGCCGCAGCCGAACGACCGAGCGCAGCGAGTCAGTGAGC
GAGGAAGCGGAAGAGCGCCCAATACGCAAACCGCCTCTCCCCGCGCGTTGGCCGATTCATTAATGCAGCT
GGCACGACAGGTTTCCCGACTGGAAAGCGGGCAGTGAGCGCAACACTAGTCGCAAAAAACCCCGCCCCTG
ACAGGGCGGGGTTTTTTCGCGGTCTCCGATCGGAGTCGATAAGCTTCGGAGAATATGGAGCTTCATCGAA
TCACCGGCAGTAAGCGAAGGAGAATGTGAAGCCAGGGGTGTATAGCCGTCGGCGAAATAGCATGCCATTA
ACCTAGGTACAGAAGTCCAATTGCTTCCGATCTGGTAAAAGATTCACGAGATAGTACCTTCTCCGAAGTA
GGTAGAGCGAGTACCCGGCGCGTAAGCTCCCTAATTGGCCCATCCGGCATCTGTAGGGCGTCCAAATATC
GTGCCTCTCCTGCTTTGCCCGGTGTATGAAACCGGAAAGGCCGCTCAGGAGCTGGCCAGCGGCGCAGACC
GGGAACACAAGCTGGCAGTCGACCCATCCGGTGCTCTGCACTCGACCTGCTGAGGTCCCTCAGTCCCTGG
TAGGCAGCTTTGCCCCGTCTGTCCGCCCGGTGTGTCGGCGGGGTTGACAAGGTCGTTGCGTCAGTCCAAC
ATTTGTTGCCATATTTTCCTGCTCTCCCCACCAGCTGCTCTTTTCTTTTCTCTTTCTTTTCCCATCTTCA
GTATATTCATCTTCCCATCCAAGAACCTTTATTTCCCCTAAGTAAGTACTTTGCTACATCCATACTCCAT
CCTTCCCATCCCTTATTCCTTTGAACCTTTCAGTTCGAGCTTTCCCACTTCATCGCAGCTTGACTAACAG
CTACCCCGCTTGAGCAGACATCACCGAATTCACCATGTCTAGACTGGACAAGAGCAAAGTCATAAACGGC
GCTCTGGAATTACTCAATGGAGTCGGTATCGAAGGCCTGACGACAAGGAAACTCGCTCAAAAGCTGGGAG
TTGAGCAGCCTACCCTGTACTGGCACGTGAAGAACAAGCGGGCCCTGCTCGATGCCCTGCCAATCGAGAT
GCTGGACAGGCATCATACCCACTTCTGCCCCCTGGAAGGCGAGTCATGGCAAGACTTTCTGCGGAACAAC
GCCAAGTCATTCCGCTGTGCTCTCCTCTCACATCGCGACGGGGCTAAAGTGCATCTCGGCACCCGCCCAA
CAGAGAAACAGTACGAAACCCTGGAAAATCAGCTCGCGTTCCTGTGTCAGCAAGGCTTCTCCCTGGAGAA
CGCACTGTACGCTCTGTCCGCCGTGGGCCACTTTACACTGGGCTGCGTATTGGAGGAACAGGAGCATCAA
GTAGCAAAAGAGGAAAGAGAGACACCTACCACCGATTCTATGCCCCCACTTCTGAGACAAGCAATTGAGC
TGTTCGACCGGCAGGGAGCCGAACCTGCCTTCCTTTTCGGCCTGGAACTAATCATATGTGGCCTGGAGAA
ACAGCTAAAGTGCGAAAGCGGCGGGCCGGCCGACGCCCTTGACGATTTTGACTTAGACATGCTCCCAGCC
GATGCCCTTGACGACTTTGACCTTGATATGCTGCCTGCTGACGCTCTTGACGATTTTGACCTTGACATGC
TCCCCGGGTAACTAAGTAAGGATCCACTAGTACAGCAGAAGAATCTCTCTCCGCTGTTGCTTCAGTGTCT
GCCATGCATTAACTTCATCCTACTGTCCTACCCGCAGTACCCATTCACATTTGCGGCAGATACCAGGTTG
TTTTCTATTCCCTCGGTTCTTCAGTTCTTCAGATATTACATTACTCGAGAAATTGGCGGCGATGCAGGAG
TTTGGTTGGTTTTAATTGTTTCAGTCTCCTTGACCTGATTTGTATGACATGCAATGTTTCGACGGATGAC
TATCTCGGTGAATATACGTCATGAATCATGCGGCCGCGCGTATCACGAGGCCCTTTCGACTTCACTCGAG
TTTACCACTCCCTATCAGTGATAGAGAAAAGTGAAAGTCGAGTTTACCACTCCCTATCAGTGATAGAGAA
AAGTGAAAGTCGAGTTTACCACTCCCTATCAGTGATAGAGAAAAGTGAAAGTCGAGTTTACCACTCCCTA
TCAGTGATAGAGAAAAGTGAAAGTCGAGTTTACCACTCCCTATCAGTGATAGAGAAAAGTGAAAGTCGAG
TTTACCACTCCCTATCAGTGATAGAGAAAAGTGAAAGTCGAGTTTACCACTCCCTATCAGTGATAGAGAA
AAGTGAAAGTCGAGCTCCCCATCTTCAGTATATTCATCTTCCCATCCAAGAACCTTTATTTCCCCTAAGT
AAGTACTTTGCTACATCCATACTCCATCCTTCCCATCCCTTATTCCTTTGAACCTTTCAGTTCGAGCTTT
CCCACTTCATCGCAGCTTGACTAACAGCTACCCCGCTTGAGCAGACATCACCGTTTAAACACCATGACCG
ATACGAAAGCCGTAGAATTTGTGGGCCACACAGCCATTGTAGTCTTTGGAGCTTCAGGGGACCTGGCTAA
GAAGAAAACTTTCCCTGCCCTCTTCGGACTTTACCGTGAGGGATACCTGTCCAACAAGGTGAAGATTATT
GGCTATGCTAGATCAAAGCTGGATGACAAGGAGTTCAAGGATAGAATTGTGGGCTATTTCAAGACAAAGA
ACAAGGGCGACGAGGACAAAGTTCAAGAATTCTTAAAGTTGTGCTCATATATTTCAGCTCCTTATGACAA
ACCAGATGGGTATGAAAAGTTGAATGAAACTATTAACGAATTCGAAAAGGAAAACAACGTCGAACAGTCT
CACAGGTTGTTCTACTTAGCTTTGCCCCCTTCTGTTTTCATACCTGTTGCTACGGAGGTCAAGAAGTATG
TTCATCCAGGTTCTAAAGGGATTGCTCGGATTATCGTGGAAAAACCTTTCGGGCACGACTTGCAGTCAGC
AGAAGAGCTTTTGAATGCTTTGAAGCCGATCTGGAAAGAAGAGGAATTGTTTAGAATCGACCACTATCTA
GGTAAGGAGATGGTTAAGAATTTGTTGGCCTTCCGTTTTGGAAACGCATTCATCAATGCTTCTTGGGACA
ACAGACATATCAGCTGTATCCAAATCTCGTTCAAGGAGCCTTTTGGAACAGAAGGTCGTGGTGGCTATTT
TGACTCAATTGGTATAATAAGAGACGTCATTCAGAACCACTTGCTTCAAGTGTTAACCCTCTTAACCATG
GAAAGACCCGTCTCTAATGACCCTGAGGCTGTTAGAGATGAAAAGGTTCGCATTCTGAAGTCAATTTCTG
AGCTAGATTTGAACGACGTTTTGGTGGGTCAATACGGCAAATCTGAGGATGGAAAGAAGCCAGCTTATGT
GGATGATGAAACTGTTAAGCCAGGTTCTAAATGTGTCACATTTGCAGCCATTGGCTTGCACATCAACACA
GAAAGGTGGGAAGGTGTCCCAATCATTTTAAGAGCTGGTAAGGCTTTGAACGAAGGTAAAGTTGAGATTA
GAGTGCAATACAAACAGTCTACTGGATTTCTCAATGATATTCAGCGAAATGAATTGGTCATCCGTGTGCA
GCCTAACGAAGCCATGTACATGAAACTGAACTCCAAAGTCCCAGGTGTTTCCCAAAAGACTACTGTCACT
GAGCTAGACCTCACTTACAAAGACCGTTACGAAAACTTTTACATTCCAGAGGCATATGAATCACTTATCA
GAGATGCTATGAAGGGAGATCACTCTAATTTTGTCAGAGATGACGAGTTGATACAAAGTTGGAAGATTTT
CACTCCTTTACTGTATCACTTGGAGGGCCCTGATGCACCGGCTCCAGAAATCTATCCCTACGGATCCAGA
GGTCCAGCTTCATTGACCAAATTCTTGCAAGATCATGATTACTTCTTTGAATCACGCGACAATTACCAAT
GGCCAGTGACAAGACCCGATGTGCTGCACAAGATGTAAGCTTGATCCACTTAACGTTACTGAAATCATCA
AACAGCTTGACGAATCTGGATATAAGATCGTTGGTGTCGATGTCAGCTCCGGAGTTGAGACAAATGGTGT
TCAGGATCTCGATAAGATACGTTCATTTGTCCAAGCAGCAAAGAGTGCCTTCTAGTGATTTAATAGCTCC
ATGTCAACAAGAATAAAACGCGTTTCGGGTTTACCTCTTCCAGATACAGCTCATCTGCAATGCATTAATG
CATTGGACCTCGCAACCCTAGTACGCCCTTCAGGCTCCGGCGAAGCAGAAGAATAGCTTAGCAGAGTCTA
TTTTCATTTTCGGGAGACGAGATCAAGCAGATCAACGGTCGTCAAGAGTCCTACGAGACTGAGGAATCCG
CTCTTGGCTCCACGCGACTATATATTTGTCTCTAATTGTACTTTGACATGCTCCTCTTCTTTACTCTGAT
AGCTTGACTATGAAAATTCCGTCACCAGCCCCTGGGTTCGCAAAGATAATTGCACTGTTTCTTCCTTGAA
CTCTCAAGCCTACAGGACACACATTCATCGTAGGTATAAACCTCGAAAATCATTCCTACTAAGATGGGTA
TACAATAGTAACCATGCATGGTTGCCTAGTGAATGCTCCGTAACACCCAATACGCCGGCCGAAACTTTTT
TACAACTCTCCTATGAGTCGTTTACCCAGAATGCACAGGTACACTTGTTTAGAGGTAATCCTTCTTTCTA
GAAGTCCTCGTGTACTGTGTAAGCGCCCACTCCACATCTCCACTCGCTCCGGGGAGACCACCGGTGCCGC
TACAGGGCGCGTCAGGTGGCACTTTTCGGGGAAATGTGCGCGGAACCCCTATTTGTTTATTTTTCTAAAT
ACATTCAAATATGTATCCGCTCATGAGACAATAACCCTGATAAATGCTTCAATAATATTGAAAAAGGAAG
AGTATGAGTATTCAACATTTCCGTGTCGCCCTTATTCCCTTTTTTGCGGCATTTTGCCTTCCTGTTTTTG
CTCACCCAGAAACGCTGGTGAAAGTAAAAGATGCTGAAGATCAGTTGGGTGCACGAGTGGGTTACATCGA
ACTGGATCTCAACAGCGGTAAGATCCTTGAGAGTTTTCGCCCCGAAGAACGTTTTCCAATGATGAGCACT
TTTAAAGTTCTGCTATGTGGCGCGGTATTATCCCGTATTGACGCCGGGCAAGAGCAACTCGGTCGCCGCA
TACACTATTCTCAGAATGACTTGGTTGAGTACTCACCAGTCACAGAAAAGCATCTTACGGATGGCATGAC
AGTAAGAGAATTATGCAGTGCTGCCATAACCATGAGTGATAACACTGCGGCCAACTTACTTCTGACAACG
ATCGGAGGACCGAAGGAGCTAACCGCTTTTTTGCACAACATGGGGGATCATGTAACTCGCCTTGATCGTT
GGGAACCGGAGCTGAATGAAGCCATACCAAACGACGAGCGTGACACCACGATGCCTGTAGCAATGGCAAC
AACGTTGCGCAAACTATTAACTGGCGAACTACTTACTCTAGCTTCCCGGCAACAATTAATAGACTGGATG
GAGGCGGATAAAGTTGCAGGACCACTTCTGCGCTCGGCCCTTCCGGCTGGCTGGTTTATTGCTGATAAAT
CTGGAGCCGGTGAGCGTGGCTCTCGCGGTATCATTGCAGCACTGGGGCCAGATGGTAAGCCCTCCCGTAT
CGTAGTTATCTACACGACGGGGAGTCAGGCAACTATGGATGAACGAAATAGACAGATCGCTGAGATAGGT
GCCTCACTGATTAAGCATTGGTAACTGTCAGACCAAGTTTACTCATATATACTTTAGATTGATTTAAAAC
TTCATTTTTAATTTAAAAGGATCTAGGTGAAGATCCTTTTTGATAATCTCATGAACAATAAAACTGTCTG
CTTACATAAACAGTAATACAAGGGGTGTAGATCTCATGACCAAAATCCCTTAACGTGAGTTTTCGTTCCA
CTGAGCGTCAGACCCCGTAGAAAAGATCAAAGGATCTTCTTGAGATCCTTTTTTTCTGCGCGTAATCTGC
TGCTTGCAAACAAAAAAACCACCGCTACCAGCGGTGGTTTGTTTGCCGGATCAAGAGCTACCAACTCTTT
TTCCGAAGGTAACTGGCTTCAGCAGAGCGCAGATACCAAATACTGTTCTTCTAGTGTAGCCGTAGTTAGG
CCACCACTTCAAGAACTCTGTAGCACCGCCTACATACCTCGCTCTGCTAATCCTGTTACCAGTGGCTGCT
GCCAGTGGCGATAAGTCGTGTCTTACCGGGTTGGACTCAAGACGATAGTTACCGGATAAGGCGCAGCGGT
CGGGCTGAACGGGGGGTTCGTGCACACAGCCCAGCTTGGAGCGAACGACCTACACCGAACTGAGATACCT
ACAGCGTGAGCTATGAGAAAGCGCCACGCTTCCCGAAGGGAGAAAGGCGGACAGGTATCCGGTAAGCGGC
AGGGTCGGAACAGGAGAGCGCACGAGGGAGCTTCCAGGGGGAAACGCCTGGTATCTTTATAGTCCTGTCG
GGTTTCGCCACCTCTGACTTGAGCGTCGATTTTTGTGATGCTCGTCAGGGGGGCGGAGCCTATGGAAAAA
CGCCAGCAACGCGGCCTTTTTACGGTTCCTGGCCTTTTGCTGGCCTTTTGCTCACATGTTCTTTCCTGCG
TTATCCCCTGATTCTGTGGATAACCG
